>Addgene plasmid #67491 | pCMV5-SMAC-HA-eGFP | addgene partial sequence | sequence record 118324 | BGH-rev 5'-TAGAAGGCACAGTCGAGG-3'
GGGCTTCATGATGTCCCCATAATTTTTGGCAGAGGGAAAAAGATCTGCTAGCAAGCTTCTCGAGTCATTA
CTTGTACAGCTCGTCCATGCCGAGAGTGATCCCGGCGGCGGTCACGAACTCCAGCAGGACCATGTGATCG
CGCTTCTCGTTGGGGTCTTTGCTCAGGGCGGACTGGGTGCTCAGGTAGTGGTTGTCGGGCAGCAGCACGG
GGCCGTCGCCGATGGGGGTGTTCTGCTGGTAGTGGTCGGCGAGCTGCACGCTGCCGTCCTCGATGTTGTG
GCGGATCTTGAAGTTCACCTTGATGCCGTTCTTCTGCTTGTCGGCCATGATATAGACGTTGTGGCTGTTG
TAGTTGTACTCCAGCTTGTGCCCCAGGATGTTGCCGTCCTCCTTGAAGTCGATGCCCTTCAGCTCGATGC
GGTTCACCAGGGTGTCGCCCTCGAACTTCACCTCGGCGCGGGTCTTGTAGTTGCCGTCGTCCTTGAAGAA
GATGGTGCGCTCCTGGACGTAGCCTTCGGGCATGGCGGACTTGAAGAAGTCGTGCTGCTTCATGTGGTCG
GGGTAGCGGCTGAAGCACTGCACGCCGTAGGTCAGGGTGGTCACGAGGGTGGGCCAGGGCACGGGCAGCT
TGCCGGTGGTGCAGATGAACTTCAGGGTCAGCTTGCCGTAGGTGGCATCGCCCTCGCCCTCGCCGGACAC
GCTGAACTTGTGGCCGTTTACGTCGCCGTCCAGCTCGACCAGGATGGGCACCACCCCGGTGAACAGCTCC
TCGCCCTTGCTCACGAATTCAGCGTAATCTGGAACATCGTATGGGTAGGATCCAATAGGAACCGCACACA
GGGTTACTCC
