>Addgene plasmid #67491 | pCMV5-SMAC-HA-eGFP | addgene partial sequence | sequence record 119651 | EGFP-N 5'-CGTCGCCGTCCAGCTCGACCAG-3'
CTCGCCCTTGCTCACGAATTCAGCGTAATCTGGAACATCGTATGGGTAGGATCCAATAGGAACCGCACAC
AGGGTTACTCCAAAGCCAATCGTCACAGTTTTGTGCCATGGTCTTATCAATTCTGAGAAACACCGCTTCT
TAAAGTTAGCCACAACAGGAACACACAAACACTGTCTGTACCTGAAGAATGAAGTTACGCTGCGCGACAG
CCAACTCTTCAGAGCCGCCATGGTACCTCCGGATCGATAATTCTAGAGGGCCCGTTTAAACGCTAGCCAG
CTTGGGTCTCCCTATAGTGAGTCGTATTAATTTCGATAAGCCAGTAAGCAGTGGGTTCTCTAGTTAGCCA
GAGAGCTCTGCTTATATAGACCTCCCACCGTACACGCCTACCGCCCATTTGCGTCAATGGGGCGGAGTTG
TTACGACAACGCGTATATCTGGCCCGTACATCGCGAAGCAGCGCAAAACGCCTAACCCTAAGCAGATTCT
TCATGCAATTGTCGGTCAAGCCTTGCCTTGTTGTAGCTTAAATTTTGCTCGCGCACTACTCAGCGACCTC
CAACACACAAGCAGGGAGCAGATACTGGCTTAACTATGCGGCATCAGAGCAGATTGTACTGAGAGTGCAC
CATAGGGGATCGGGAGATCTCCCGATCCGTCGACGTCAGGTGGCACTTTTCGGGGAAATGTGCGCGGAAC
CCCTATTTGTTTATTTTTCTAAATACATTCAAATATGTATCCGCTCATGAGACAATAACCCTGATAAATG
CTTCAATAATATTGAAAAAGGAAGAGTATGAGTATTCAACATTTCCGTGTCGCCCTTATTCCCTTTTTTG
CGGCATTTTGCCTTCCTGTTTTTGCTCACCCAGAAACGCTGGTGAAAGTAAAAGATGCTGAAGATCAGTT
GGGGTGCACGAGTGG
