[The description below was written by a language model from this plasmid's Addgene catalogue record.]
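Description:
pCMV5-SMAC-HA-eGFP is a mammalian expression plasmid built on the pCMV(delta5) backbone, one of a graded series of vectors in which the CMV promoter has been truncated to weaken its activity. It is propagated in E. coli as a high-copy plasmid under ampicillin selection, and it carries a neomycin resistance marker so that transfected mammalian cells can be selected with G418. The record does not include a feature table, so the origin of replication and polyadenylation signal are not explicitly documented, although the use of a BGH reverse sequencing primer suggests that a bovine growth hormone terminator region lies downstream of the insert.

The insert encodes residues 1–59 of human SMAC (DIABLO), cloned between KpnI and EcoRI sites and fused at its C terminus to an HA epitope tag followed by eGFP. This N-terminal segment of SMAC serves as a leader sequence that directs import into mitochondria and delivery to the intermembrane space (IMS), so the fusion places HA-eGFP in that compartment rather than in the matrix or cytosol. Driving the cassette from the attenuated CMV promoter gives lower expression than a full-strength CMV promoter, which generally helps to limit overexpression-related mislocalisation of a targeted protein. The construct is intended as a fluorescent and epitope-tagged marker of the IMS, useful as a localisation reference or control in imaging and fractionation experiments. It also demonstrates the SMAC leader as a means of directing other proteins to the IMS. It was deposited as part of a plasmid toolbox for studying human ARF family GTPases.
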