Addgene plasmid #67491: pCMV5-SMAC-HA-eGFP
Purpose: Targets HA-eGFP to mitochondrial intermembrane space (IMS)
Depositing lab: Richard Kahn. Depositing organization: Emory University. Publication: Tool box: Plasmids for the expression or knockdown of human ARF Family GTPases (ARF/ARL/SAR) and their co-expression in bacteria with N-myristoyltransferases. Kerr SC, Kahn RA. Cell Logist. 2015 Sep 21;5(3):e1090523. doi: 10.1080/21592799.2015.1090523. eCollection 2015 Jul-Sep. PubMed 27057421.
Backbone
  Vector backbone: pCMV(delta5)
  Vector type: Mammalian Expression
  Selectable markers: Neomycin (select with G418)
Growth in bacteria
  Bacterial resistance: Ampicillin, 100 μg/mL
  Growth temperature: 37°C
  Growth strain: DH5alpha
  Copy number: High Copy
Gene/Insert
  Gene/Insert name: SMAC (alt name: pRK113)
  Species: H. sapiens (human)
  Mutation: aa1-59
  Entrez Gene: DIABLO (a.k.a. DFNA64, SMAC)
  Promoter: attenuated CMV
  Tag / fusion protein: HA-eGFP (C terminal on insert)
  Cloning method: Restriction Enzyme; 5′ cloning site KpnI (unknown if destroyed); 3′ cloning site EcoRI (unknown if destroyed)
  Sequencing primers: 5′ CMV-F; 3′ BGH-rev
Terms and licenses: Academic/Nonprofit Terms; Industry Terms: Not Available to Industry
Depositor comments: Additional References: (1) For pCMV0-6 vectors: Morita, et al (2012) Biotechniques (PMCID: 3759224); (2) For targeting proteins to the IMS using the leader sequence from SMAC/Diablo: Sabharwal, et al (2013) Biochem J 456: 337-46, and (3) Ozawa, et al (2007) ACS Chemical Biology 2: 176-186.
How to cite: pCMV5-SMAC-HA-eGFP was a gift from Richard Kahn (Addgene plasmid # 67491 ; http://n2t.net/addgene:67491 ; RRID:Addgene_67491)
